>Addgene plasmid #18893 | pET16b-Mms2 | addgene partial sequence | sequence record 24762 | T7 5'-TAATACGACTCACTATAGGG-3'
TGCGNCATTCCCTCTGAATATTTTGTTTACTTTAAGAAGGAGATATACCATGGGCCATCATCATCATCAT
CATCATCATCATCACAGCAGCGGCCATATCGAAGGTCGTCATATGTCAAAAGTACCAAGAAATTTTAGGT
TGTTAGAAGAATTAGAAAAGGGTGAAAAAGGGTTTGGTCCAGAATCATGTAGTTATGGTTTAGCTGATAG
CGACGATATTACCATGACCAAATGGAACGGCACTATTTTAGGGCCCCCTCATAGTAATCATGAAAACAGA
ATCTATTCCCTTTCTATAGATTGTGGCCCAAACTATCCAGATTCTCCCCCAAAGGTCACTTTCATTTCCA
AGATAAATCTACCATGCGTCAATCCAACTACGGGGGAGGTCCAAACTGACTTCCACACCTTACGTGACTG
GAAAAGAGCCTACACCATGGAAACTTTATTACTTGATCTTAGAAAGGAAATGGCAACCCCAGCGAACAAG
AAATTGCGTCAACCGAAGGAAGGAGAAACCTTTTAGGGATCCGGCTGCTAACAAAGCCCGAAAGGAAGCT
GAGTTGGCTGCTGCCACCGCTGAGCAATAACTAGCATAACCCCTTGGGGCCTCTAAACGGGTCTTGAGGG
GTTTTTTGCTGAAAGGAGGAACTATATCCGGATATCCCGCAAGAGGCCCGGCAGTACNGNATANCCAGCC
TATGCNNACNCNTCCAGGTGACGGTGCCGANGANGACAACAATGACNGCNTTGTTATATTCTACCCGGGG
CTGNTGCGTAGCATTTACTGTGATAACTACGCATTAAGCTACGATGATANTGNAACTGAAATCTGAGNGA
AGGCTCNGTCGCATTTTNAG
