[The description below was written by a language model from this plasmid's Addgene catalogue record.]
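Description:
pET16b-Mms2 is a bacterial expression plasmid built on the pET16b backbone (about 5.7 kb without the insert) for producing the Saccharomyces cerevisiae protein Mms2 (MMS2, YGL087C) in E. coli. It is selected with ampicillin and is recorded as low copy; the record lists a standard cloning strain for propagation and also mentions a BL21-type strain, consistent with the usual pET practice of maintaining the plasmid in one host and expressing in another that supplies T7 RNA polymerase. No feature table is provided, so individual elements are not itemised. The T7 sequencing primers on both sides of the insert fit the T7 promoter and terminator arrangement that is standard for the pET series, in which transcription of the insert depends on T7 RNA polymerase from the expression host.

The Mms2 coding sequence was inserted by restriction cloning between NdeI (5′) and BamHI (3′) sites, though the record does not say whether these sites survive. This placement fuses the protein to the ten-histidine tag encoded by the backbone at its N terminus, allowing purification by immobilised metal affinity chromatography. The record describes Mms2 as a yeast ubiquitin conjugating enzyme; it is generally known as a ubiquitin E2 variant that partners with Ubc13 to assemble Lys63-linked polyubiquitin chains. The associated publication concerns ubiquitin chain synthesis, so the plasmid is evidently meant as a source of recombinant Mms2 for in vitro enzymatic preparation of polyubiquitin chains and related biochemical studies. A portion of the plasmid derives from an earlier construct made by another researcher.
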