Addgene plasmid #18893: pET16b-Mms2
Depositing lab: Cecile Pickart. Depositing organization: Johns Hopkins University and School of Medicine. Publication: Ubiquitin chain synthesis. Raasi S, Pickart CM. Methods Mol Biol. 2005;301:47-55. doi: 10.1385/1-59259-895-1:047. PubMed 15917625.
Backbone
  Vector backbone: pET16b
  Backbone size w/o insert (bp): 5700
  Vector type: Bacterial Expression
Growth in bacteria
  Bacterial resistance: Ampicillin, 100 μg/mL
  Growth temperature: 37°C
  Growth strain: DH5alpha
  Growth instructions: BL21pJY2
  Copy number: Low Copy
Gene/Insert
  Gene/Insert name: Yeast ubiquitin conjugating enzyme Mms2
  Species: S. cerevisiae (budding yeast)
  Entrez Gene: MMS2 (a.k.a. YGL087C)
  Tag / fusion protein: HIS10 (N terminal on backbone)
  Cloning method: Restriction Enzyme; 5′ cloning site NdeI (unknown if destroyed); 3′ cloning site BamHI (unknown if destroyed)
  Sequencing primers: 5′ T7; 3′ T7
Resource information
  A portion of this plasmid was derived from a plasmid made by: This plasmid is constructed by Hofmann R.M.
Terms and licenses: Academic/Nonprofit Terms; Industry Terms: Not Available to Industry
Depositor comments: Hofmann R.M. Pickart C.M. 1999, Cell 96, 645-653
How to cite: pET16b-Mms2 was a gift from Cecile Pickart (Addgene plasmid # 18893 ; http://n2t.net/addgene:18893 ; RRID:Addgene_18893)
